LOCUS       Exported 6451 bp ds-DNA circular SYN 13-MAY-2021
DEFINITION  Expression of human plus-TIP microtubule binding protein EB3 fused
            with mEmerald for microtubule +end live tracking.
ACCESSION   .
VERSION     .
KEYWORDS    pCAG mEmerald-EB3
SOURCE      synthetic DNA construct
  ORGANISM  synthetic DNA construct
REFERENCE   1 (bases 1 to 6451)
  AUTHORS   Lewis TL Jr, Turi GF, Kwon SK, Losonczy A, Polleux F
  TITLE     Progressive Decrease of Mitochondrial Motility during Maturation of
            Cortical Axons In Vitro and In Vivo.
  JOURNAL   Curr Biol. 2016 Oct 10;26(19):2602-2608. doi:
            10.1016/j.cub.2016.07.064. Epub 2016 Sep 15.
  PUBMED    27641765
REFERENCE   2 (bases 1 to 6451)
  AUTHORS   .
  TITLE     Direct Submission
  JOURNAL   Exported May 13, 2021 from SnapGene Server 1.1.58
            http://www.snapgene.com
FEATURES             Location/Qualifiers
     source          1..6451
                     /organism="synthetic DNA construct"
                     /mol_type="other DNA"
     rep_origin      complement(42..629)
                     /direction=LEFT
                     /label=ori
                     /note="high-copy-number ColE1/pMB1/pBR322/pUC origin of
                     replication"
     primer_bind     complement(122..141)
                     /label=pBR322ori-F
                     /note="pBR322 origin, forward primer"
     CDS             complement(800..1660)
                     /codon_start=1
                     /gene="bla"
                     /product="beta-lactamase"
                     /label=AmpR
                     /note="confers resistance to ampicillin, carbenicillin, and
                     related antibiotics"
                     /translation="MSIQHFRVALIPFFAAFCLPVFAHPETLVKVKDAEDQLGARVGYI
                     ELDLNSGKILESFRPEERFPMMSTFKVLLCGAVLSRIDAGQEQLGRRIHYSQNDLVEYS
                     PVTEKHLTDGMTVRELCSAAITMSDNTAANLLLTTIGGPKELTAFLHNMGDHVTRLDRW
                     EPELNEAIPNDERDTTMPVAMATTLRKLLTGELLTLASRQQLIDWMEADKVAGPLLRSA
                     LPAGWFIADKSGAGERGSRGIIAALGPDGKPSRIVVIYTTGSQATMDERNRQIAEIGAS
                     LIKHW"
     primer_bind     1423..1442
                     /label=Amp-R
                     /note="Ampicillin resistance gene, reverse primer"
     promoter        complement(1661..1765)
                     /gene="bla"
                     /label=AmpR promoter
     enhancer        1796..2175
                     /label=CMV enhancer
                     /note="human cytomegalovirus immediate early enhancer"
     promoter        2177..2454
                     /label=chicken beta-actin promoter
     intron          2455..3467
                     /label=chimeric intron
                     /note="chimera between introns from chicken beta-actin and
                     rabbit beta-globin"
     primer_bind     3391..3413
                     /label=pCAGGS-5
                     /note="Chimeric intron in CAG promoter, forward primer"
     primer_bind     3475..3494
                     /label=pCAG-F
                     /note="Rabbit beta-globin intron, for pCAG plasmids,
                     forward primer"
     regulatory      3555..3564
                     /regulatory_class="other"
                     /note="vertebrate consensus sequence for strong initiation
                     of translation (Kozak, 1987)"
     regulatory      4419..4428
                     /regulatory_class="other"
                     /note="vertebrate consensus sequence for strong initiation
                     of translation (Kozak, 1987)"
     CDS             4425..5144
                     /codon_start=1
                     /product="brightly fluorescent monomeric variant of GFP"
                     /label=mEmerald
                     /note="mammalian codon-optimized"
                     /translation="MVSKGEELFTGVVPILVELDGDVNGHKFSVSGEGEGDATYGKLTL
                     KFICTTGKLPVPWPTLVTTLTYGVQCFARYPDHMKQHDFFKSAMPEGYVQERTIFFKDD
                     GNYKTRAEVKFEGDTLVNRIELKGIDFKEDGNILGHKLEYNYNSHKVYITADKQKNGIK
                     VNFKTRHNIEDGSVQLADHYQQNTPIGDGPVLLPDNHYLSTQSKLSKDPNEKRDHMVLL
                     EFVTAAGITLGMDELYK"
     primer_bind     complement(4470..4491)
                     /label=EGFP-N
                     /note="EGFP, reverse primer"
     primer_bind     complement(4731..4750)
                     /label=EXFP-R
                     /note="For distinguishing EGFP variants, reverse primer"
     primer_bind     5078..5099
                     /label=EGFP-C
                     /note="EGFP, forward primer"
     primer_bind     complement(5235..5254)
                     /label=Bglob-pA-R
                     /note="Rabbit beta-globin polyA region, reverse primer"
     polyA_signal    5300..5355
                     /label=-beta-globin poly(A) signal
                     /note="rabbit beta-globin polyadenylation signal (Gil and
                     Proudfoot, 1987)"
     primer_bind     complement(5354..5373)
                     /label=rbglobpA-R
                     /note="Rabbit beta-globin polyA, reverse primer. Also
                     called rb-glob-pA-term-R"
     primer_bind     complement(5746..5762)
                     /label=M13 rev
                     /note="common sequencing primer, one of multiple similar
                     variants"
     primer_bind     complement(5746..5762)
                     /label=M13 Reverse
                     /note="In lacZ gene. Also called M13-rev"
     primer_bind     complement(5759..5781)
                     /label=M13/pUC Reverse
                     /note="In lacZ gene"
     protein_bind    5770..5786
                     /label=lac operator
                     /bound_moiety="lac repressor encoded by lacI"
                     /note="The lac repressor binds to the lac operator to
                     inhibit transcription in E. coli. This inhibition can be
                     relieved by adding lactose or
                     isopropyl-beta-D-thiogalactopyranoside (IPTG)."
     promoter        complement(5794..5824)
                     /label=lac promoter
                     /note="promoter for the E. coli lac operon"
     protein_bind    5839..5860
                     /label=CAP binding site
                     /bound_moiety="E. coli catabolite activator protein"
                     /note="CAP binding activates transcription in the presence
                     of cAMP."
     promoter        5919..6114
                     /label=SV40 promoter
                     /note="SV40 early promoter"
     rep_origin      5965..6100
                     /label=SV40 ori
                     /note="SV40 origin of replication"
     primer_bind     6027..6046
                     /label=SV40pro-F
                     /note="SV40 promoter/origin, forward primer"
     polyA_signal    6120..6254
                     /label=SV40 poly(A) signal
                     /note="SV40 polyadenylation signal"
     primer_bind     complement(6157..6176)
                     /label=SV40pA-R
                     /note="SV40 polyA, reverse primer"
     primer_bind     6211..6230
                     /label=EBV-rev
                     /note="SV40 polyA terminator, reverse primer"
     primer_bind     complement(6322..6339)
                     /label=L4440
                     /note="L4440 vector, forward primer"
ORIGIN
        1 caaaaggcca ggaaccgtaa aaaggccgcg ttgctggcgt ttttccatag gctccgcccc
       61 cctgacgagc atcacaaaaa tcgacgctca agtcagaggt ggcgaaaccc gacaggacta
      121 taaagatacc aggcgtttcc ccctggaagc tccctcgtgc gctctcctgt tccgaccctg
      181 ccgcttaccg gatacctgtc cgcctttctc ccttcgggaa gcgtggcgct ttctcatagc
      241 tcacgctgta ggtatctcag ttcggtgtag gtcgttcgct ccaagctggg ctgtgtgcac
      301 gaaccccccg ttcagcccga ccgctgcgcc ttatccggta actatcgtct tgagtccaac
      361 ccggtaagac acgacttatc gccactggca gcagccactg gtaacaggat tagcagagcg
      421 aggtatgtag gcggtgctac agagttcttg aagtggtggc ctaactacgg ctacactaga
      481 agacagtatt tggtatctgc gctctgctga agccagttac cttcggaaaa agagttggta
      541 gctcttgatc cggcaaacaa accaccgctg gtagcggtgg tttttttgtt tgcaagcagc
      601 agattacgcg cagaaaaaaa ggatctcaag aagatccttt gatcttttct acggggtctg
      661 acgctcagtg gaacgaaaac tcacgttaag ggattttggt catgagatta tcaaaaagga
      721 tcttcaccta gatcctttta aattaaaaat gaagttttaa atcaatctaa agtatatatg
      781 agtaaacttg gtctgacagt taccaatgct taatcagtga ggcacctatc tcagcgatct
      841 gtctatttcg ttcatccata gttgcctgac tccccgtcgt gtagataact acgatacggg
      901 agggcttacc atctggcccc agtgctgcaa tgataccgcg agacccacgc tcaccggctc
      961 cagatttatc agcaataaac cagccagccg gaagggccga gcgcagaagt ggtcctgcaa
     1021 ctttatccgc ctccatccag tctattaatt gttgccggga agctagagta agtagttcgc
     1081 cagttaatag tttgcgcaac gttgttgcca ttgctacagg catcgtggtg tcacgctcgt
     1141 cgtttggtat ggcttcattc agctccggtt cccaacgatc aaggcgagtt acatgatccc
     1201 ccatgttgtg caaaaaagcg gttagctcct tcggtcctcc gatcgttgtc agaagtaagt
     1261 tggccgcagt gttatcactc atggttatgg cagcactgca taattctctt actgtcatgc
     1321 catccgtaag atgcttttct gtgactggtg agtactcaac caagtcattc tgagaatagt
     1381 gtatgcggcg accgagttgc tcttgcccgg cgtcaatacg ggataatacc gcgccacata
     1441 gcagaacttt aaaagtgctc atcattggaa aacgttcttc ggggcgaaaa ctctcaagga
     1501 tcttaccgct gttgagatcc agttcgatgt aacccactcg tgcacccaac tgatcttcag
     1561 catcttttac tttcaccagc gtttctgggt gagcaaaaac aggaaggcaa aatgccgcaa
     1621 aaaagggaat aagggcgaca cggaaatgtt gaatactcat actcttcctt tttcaatatt
     1681 attgaagcat ttatcagggt tattgtctca tgagcggata catatttgaa tgtatttaga
     1741 aaaataaaca aataggggtt ccgcgcacat ttccccgaaa agtgccacct gggtcgacat
     1801 tgattattga ctagttatta atagtaatca attacggggt cattagttca tagcccatat
     1861 atggagttcc gcgttacata acttacggta aatggcccgc ctggctgacc gcccaacgac
     1921 ccccgcccat tgacgtcaat aatgacgtat gttcccatag taacgccaat agggactttc
     1981 cattgacgtc aatgggtgga gtatttacgg taaactgccc acttggcagt acatcaagtg
     2041 tatcatatgc caagtacgcc ccctattgac gtcaatgacg gtaaatggcc cgcctggcat
     2101 tatgcccagt acatgacctt atgggacttt cctacttggc agtacatcta cgtattagtc
     2161 atcgctatta ccatggtcga ggtgagcccc acgttctgct tcactctccc catctccccc
     2221 ccctccccac ccccaatttt gtatttattt attttttaat tattttgtgc agcgatgggg
     2281 gcgggggggg ggggggggcg cgcgccaggc ggggcggggc ggggcgaggg gcggggcggg
     2341 gcgaggcgga gaggtgcggc ggcagccaat cagagcggcg cgctccgaaa gtttcctttt
     2401 atggcgaggc ggcggcggcg gcggccctat aaaaagcgaa gcgcgcggcg ggcgggagtc
     2461 gctgcgttgc cttcgccccg tgccccgctc cgcgccgcct cgcgccgccc gccccggctc
     2521 tgactgaccg cgttactccc acaggtgagc gggcgggacg gcccttctcc tccgggctgt
     2581 aattagcgct tggtttaatg acggctcgtt tcttttctgt ggctgcgtga aagccttaaa
     2641 gggctccggg agggcccttt gtgcgggggg gagcggctcg gggggtgcgt gcgtgtgtgt
     2701 gtgcgtgggg agcgccgcgt gcggcccgcg ctgcccggcg gctgtgagcg ctgcgggcgc
     2761 ggcgcggggc tttgtgcgct ccgcgtgtgc gcgaggggag cgcggccggg ggcggtgccc
     2821 cgcggtgcgg gggggctgcg aggggaacaa aggctgcgtg cggggtgtgt gcgtgggggg
     2881 gtgagcaggg ggtgtgggcg cggcggtcgg gctgtaaccc ccccctgcac ccccctcccc
     2941 gagttgctga gcacggcccg gcttcgggtg cggggctccg tacggggcgt ggcgcggggc
     3001 tcgccgtgcc gggcgggggg tggcggcagg tgggggtgcc gggcggggcg gggccgcctc
     3061 gggccgggga gggctcgggg gaggggcgcg gcggcccccg gagcgccggc ggctgtcgag
     3121 gcgcggcgag ccgcagccat tgccttttat ggtaatcgtg cgagagggcg cagggacttc
     3181 ctttgtccca aatctgtgcg gagccgaaat ctgggaggcg ccgccgcacc ccctctagcg
     3241 ggcgcggggc gaagcggtgc ggcgccggca ggaaggaaat gggcggggag ggccttcgtg
     3301 cgtcgccgcg ccgccgtccc cttctccctc tccagcctcg gggctgtccg cggggggacg
     3361 gctgccttcg ggggggacgg ggcagggcgg ggttcggctt ctggcgtgtg accggcggct
     3421 ctagagcctc tgctaaccat gttcatgcct tcttcttttt cctacagctc ctgggcaacg
     3481 tgctggttat tgtgctgtct catcattttg gcaaagaatt gctcgagctc aagcttcgaa
     3541 ttctgcagtc gactgccacc atggccgtca atgtgtactc cacatctgtg accagtgaaa
     3601 atctgagtcg ccatgatatg cttgcatggg tcaacgactc cctgcacctc aactatacca
     3661 agatagaaca gctttgttca ggggcagcct actgccagtt catggacatg ctcttccccg
     3721 gctgtgtgca cttgaggaaa gtgaagttcc aggccaaact agagcatgaa tacatccaca
     3781 acttcaaggt gctgcaagca gctttcaaga agatgggtgt tgacaaaatc attcctgtag
     3841 agaaattagt gaaaggaaaa ttccaagata attttgagtt tattcagtgg tttaagaaat
     3901 tctttgacgc aaactatgat ggaaaggatt acaaccctct gctggcgcgg cagggccagg
     3961 acgtagcgcc acctcctaac ccaggtgatc agatcttcaa caaatccaag aaactcattg
     4021 gcacagcagt tccacagagg acgtccccca caggcccaaa aaacatgcag acctctggcc
     4081 ggctgagcaa tgtggccccc ccctgcattc tccggaagaa tcctccatca gcccgaaatg
     4141 gcggccatga gactgatgcc caaattcttg aactcaacca acagctggtg gacttgaagc
     4201 tgacagtgga tgggctggag aaggaacgtg acttctactt cagcaaactt cgtgacatcg
     4261 agctcatctg ccaggagcat gaaagtgaaa acagccctgt tatctcaggc atcattggca
     4321 tcctctatgc cacagaggaa ggattcgcac cccctgagga cgatgagatt gaagagcatc
     4381 aacaagaaga ccaggacgag tacctggatc caccggtcgc caccatggtg agcaagggcg
     4441 aggagctgtt caccggggtg gtgcccatcc tggtcgagct ggacggcgac gtaaacggcc
     4501 acaagttcag cgtgtccggc gagggcgagg gcgatgccac ctacggcaag ctgaccctga
     4561 agttcatctg caccaccggc aagctgcccg tgccctggcc caccctcgtg accaccttga
     4621 cctacggcgt gcagtgcttc gcccgctacc ccgaccacat gaagcagcac gacttcttca
     4681 agtccgccat gcccgaaggc tacgtccagg agcgcaccat cttcttcaag gacgacggca
     4741 actacaagac ccgcgccgag gtgaagttcg agggcgacac cctggtgaac cgcatcgagc
     4801 tgaagggcat cgacttcaag gaggacggca acatcctggg gcacaagctg gagtacaact
     4861 acaacagcca caaggtctat atcaccgccg acaagcagaa gaacggcatc aaggtgaact
     4921 tcaagacccg ccacaacatc gaggacggca gcgtgcagct cgccgaccac taccagcaga
     4981 acacccccat cggcgacggc cccgtgctgc tgcccgacaa ccactacctg agcacccagt
     5041 ccaagctgag caaagacccc aacgagaagc gcgatcacat ggtcctgctg gagttcgtga
     5101 ccgccgccgg gatcactctc ggcatggacg agctgtacaa gtaagcggcc gcaattcact
     5161 cctcaggtgc aggctgccta tcagaaggtg gtggctggtg tggccaatgc cctggctcac
     5221 aaataccact gagatctttt tccctctgcc aaaaattatg gggacatcat gaagcccctt
     5281 gagcatctga cttctggcta ataaaggaaa tttattttca ttgcaatagt gtgttggaat
     5341 tttttgtgtc tatcactcgg aaggacatat gggagggcaa atcatttaaa acatcagaat
     5401 gagtatttgg tttagagttt ggcaacatat gcccatatgc tggctgccat gaacaaaggt
     5461 tggctataaa gaggtcatca gtatatgaaa cagccccctg ctgtccattc cttattccat
     5521 agaaaagcct tgacttgagg ttagattttt tttatatttt gttttgtgtt atttttttct
     5581 ttaacatccc taaaattttc cttacatgtt ttactagcca gatttttcct cctctcctga
     5641 ctactcccag tcatagctgt ccctcttctc ttatggagat ccctcgacct gcaccgtcga
     5701 ccagctggtc gacggtgcac cgtcgaccag cttggcgtaa tcatggtcat agctgtttcc
     5761 tgtgtgaaat tgttatccgc tcacaattcc acacaacata cgagccggaa gcataaagtg
     5821 taaagcctgg ggtgcctaat gagtgagcta actcacatta attgcgttgc gctcactgcc
     5881 cgctttccag tcgggaaacc tgtcgtgcca gcggatccgc atctcaatta gtcagcaacc
     5941 atagtcccgc ccctaactcc gcccatcccg cccctaactc cgcccagttc cgcccattct
     6001 ccgccccatg gctgactaat tttttttatt tatgcagagg ccgaggccgc ctcggcctct
     6061 gagctattcc agaagtagtg aggaggcttt tttggaggcc taggcttttg caaaaagcta
     6121 acttgtttat tgcagcttat aatggttaca aataaagcaa tagcatcaca aatttcacaa
     6181 ataaagcatt tttttcactg cattctagtt gtggtttgtc caaactcatc aatgtatctt
     6241 atcatgtctg gatccgctgc attaatgaat cggccaacgc gcggggagag gcggtttgcg
     6301 tattgggcgc tcttccgctt cctcgctcac tgactcgctg cgctcggtcg ttcggctgcg
     6361 gcgagcggta tcagctcact caaaggcggt aatacggtta tccacagaat caggggataa
     6421 cgcaggaaag aacatgtgag caaaaggcca g
//
