[The description below was written by a language model from this plasmid's Addgene catalogue record and the feature table of its GenBank file.]
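Description:
pCAG mEmerald-EB3 is a 6,451 bp circular mammalian expression plasmid built on the pCAG backbone. It is propagated in E. coli through a high-copy ColE1/pUC-type origin and selected with ampicillin via the bla (beta-lactamase) gene and its own promoter. Expression in mammalian cells is driven by the composite CAG promoter, annotated here as its three parts: the human cytomegalovirus immediate-early enhancer, the chicken beta-actin promoter and a chimeric chicken beta-actin/rabbit beta-globin intron. Together these give strong, broadly active transcription. The transcript is terminated by a rabbit beta-globin polyadenylation signal. The backbone also retains remnants of a lac promoter/operator region, plus an SV40 early promoter and origin followed directly by an SV40 poly(A) signal with no annotated gene between them. No mammalian selection marker is recorded.

The payload is human EB3 (MAPRE3), a microtubule plus-end tracking protein, fused to mEmerald, a bright monomeric GFP variant that is mammalian codon-optimized. The feature table does not annotate EB3 itself. It does show a Kozak consensus just downstream of the intron, followed by an unannotated stretch of roughly 860 bp that ends at the mEmerald coding sequence, which has its own Kozak site. This layout is consistent with the catalogue statement that mEmerald sits at the C terminus of EB3, even though the plasmid name lists mEmerald first. The cloning sites are not recorded.

Because EB3 accumulates at growing microtubule plus ends, the fluorescent fusion is intended for tracking those ends in live cells. The associated work concerns cortical axons in vitro and in vivo.
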