Addgene plasmid #168514: pCAG mEmerald-EB3
Purpose: Expression of human plus-TIP microtubule binding protein EB3 fused with mEmerald for microtubule +end live tracking
Depositing lab: Franck Polleux. Depositing organization: Columbia University. Publication: Progressive Decrease of Mitochondrial Motility during Maturation of Cortical Axons In Vitro and In Vivo. Lewis TL Jr, Turi GF, Kwon SK, Losonczy A, Polleux F. Curr Biol. 2016 Oct 10;26(19):2602-2608. doi: 10.1016/j.cub.2016.07.064. Epub 2016 Sep 15. PubMed 27641765.
Backbone
  Vector backbone: pCAG
  Vector type: Mammalian Expression
Growth in bacteria
  Bacterial resistance: Ampicillin, 100 μg/mL
  Growth temperature: 37°C
  Growth strain: DH5alpha
  Copy number: High Copy
Gene/Insert
  Gene/Insert name: EB3
  Species: H. sapiens (human)
  Entrez Gene: MAPRE3 (a.k.a. EB3, EBF3, EBF3-S, RP3)
  Promoter: CAG
  Tag / fusion protein: mEmerald (C terminal on insert)
  Cloning method: Restriction Enzyme; 5′ cloning site Unknown (unknown if destroyed); 3′ cloning site Unknown (unknown if destroyed)
  Sequencing primers: 5′ N/A
Terms and licenses: Academic/Nonprofit Terms; Industry Terms: Not Available to Industry
How to cite: pCAG mEmerald-EB3 was a gift from Franck Polleux (Addgene plasmid # 168514 ; http://n2t.net/addgene:168514 ; RRID:Addgene_168514)
